Addgene plasmid #185253: pST_DHN_AmDHN132 (pBS0781)
Purpose: For the mammalian expression of the Ammopiptanthus protein DHN_AmDHN132. This is one of the bottom performing targets in our apoptosis assay (it induced apoptosis).
Depositing lab: Pamela Silver. Depositing organization: Harvard Medical School. Publication: Natural and Designed Proteins Inspired by Extremotolerant Organisms Can Form Condensates and Attenuate Apoptosis in Human Cells. Veling MT, Nguyen DT, Thadani NN, Oster ME, Rollins NJ, Brock KP, Bethel NP, Lim S, Baker D, Way JC, Marks DS, Chang RL, Silver PA. ACS Synth Biol. 2022 Mar 18;11(3):1292-1302. doi: 10.1021/acssynbio.1c00572. Epub 2022 Feb 18. PubMed 35176859.
Backbone
  Vector backbone: YK 02
  Vector type: Mammalian Expression
Growth in bacteria
  Bacterial resistance: Ampicillin, 100 μg/mL
  Growth temperature: 37°C
  Growth strain: DH5alpha
  Copy number: High Copy
Gene/Insert
  Gene/Insert name: DHN_AmDHN132
  Species: A. mongolicus
  Insert size (bp): 399
  Cloning method: Gibson Cloning
Terms and licenses: Academic/Nonprofit Terms; Industry Terms: Not Available to Industry
Depositor comments: This is one of the bottom performing targets in our apoptosis assay (it induced apoptosis). See supplemental table 2 in our paper to see its performance in our assay. The negative control for this assay is pSecTag2 B which can be obtained from Thermo here https://www.thermofisher.com/order/catalog/product/V90020
How to cite: pST_DHN_AmDHN132 (pBS0781) was a gift from Pamela Silver (Addgene plasmid # 185253 ; http://n2t.net/addgene:185253 ; RRID:Addgene_185253)
