[The description below was written by a language model from this plasmid's Addgene catalogue record and pLannotate feature annotations shown in this document.]
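Description:
pST_DHN_AmDHN132 (pBS0781) is a 5.3 kb mammalian expression plasmid built on a backbone recorded as YK 02, carrying a 399 bp insert encoding the dehydrin-family protein DHN_AmDHN132 from the desert shrub Ammopiptanthus mongolicus. It is propagated in E. coli as a high-copy plasmid through a ColE1/pUC-type origin and selected with ampicillin via the β-lactamase gene and its native promoter. An f1 origin is also present, along with short remnants of lac regulatory sequences and the pBR322 bom region that are carried over from the backbone.

The insert, introduced by Gibson cloning, sits downstream of the human cytomegalovirus immediate early enhancer and promoter and is followed by the bovine growth hormone polyadenylation signal, an arrangement that gives strong constitutive transcription in transfected mammalian cells. The automated annotation labels the coding region by similarity to a soybean intrinsically disordered, metal-binding stress protein, which is consistent with a dehydrin-like sequence rather than indicating a different insert; the brief HIV-1 LTR and CMV intron hits just upstream are small fragments. No epitope tag or reporter is annotated. A second cassette places the Sh ble gene under tandem SV40 early and bacterial EM7 promoters with an SV40 polyadenylation signal, allowing Zeocin selection in mammalian cells or bacteria.

The plasmid was made for a study testing natural and designed proteins inspired by extremotolerant organisms for condensate formation and protection of human cells from apoptosis. The depositor notes that this protein was among the worst performers in that assay, inducing apoptosis rather than attenuating it, so it is useful chiefly as a comparison point within that panel.
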