Features (pLannotate 1.2.2; 21 found; start..end, strand, type, name):
     26..78      -  misc_feature   bom (fragment): basis of mobility region from pBR322
    233..612     +  enhancer       CMV enhancer: human cytomegalovirus immediate early enhancer
    613..816     +  promoter       CMV promoter: human cytomegalovirus (CMV) immediate early promoter
    812..845     +  LTR            5' LTR (truncated) (fragment): truncated 5' long terminal repeat (LTR) from HIV-1
    858..885     +  intron         CMV intron (fragment): modified intron A from human cytomegalovirus (CMV)
    904..1215    +  CDS            SRC1: SRC1_SOYBN - Experimental evidence at transcript level: Swiss-Prot protein existence level 2. Intrinsically disordered and metal-binding protein that may play a role in stress responses. From Glycine max (Soybean) (Glycine hispida).
   1322..1546    +  polyA_signal   bGH poly(A) signal: bovine growth hormone polyadenylation signal
   1550..1571    +  promoter       SV40 promoter (fragment): SV40 enhancer and early promoter
   1592..2020    +  rep_origin     f1 ori (sequence partly withheld): f1 bacteriophage origin of replication; arrow indicates direction of (+) strand synthesis
   2034..2363    +  promoter       SV40 promoter: SV40 enhancer and early promoter
   2411..2458    +  promoter       EM7 promoter: synthetic bacterial promoter&nbsp
   2477..2851    +  CDS            BleoR: antibiotic-binding protein; Sh ble from Streptoalloteichus hindustanus; confers resistance to bleomycin, phleomycin, and Zeocin™
   2861..2986    +  CDS            ble (fragment): BLE_KLEPN - Experimental evidence at protein level: Swiss-Prot protein existence level 1. Binding protein with a strong affinity to the bleomycin family of antibiotics. Binds to CL990; an antimitotic-antibiotic compound. From Klebsiella pneumoniae.
   2981..3102    +  polyA_signal   SV40 poly(A) signal: SV40 polyadenylation signal
   3175..3191    -  protein_bind   lac operator: The lac repressor binds to the lac operator to inhibit transcription in E. coli. This inhibition can be relieved by adding lactose or isopropyl-β-D-thiogalactopyranoside (IPTG). lac repressor encoded by lacI
   3199..3229    -  promoter       lac promoter: promoter for the E. coli lac operon
   3244..3265    -  protein_bind   CAP binding site: CAP binding activates transcription in the presence of cAMP. E. coli catabolite activator protein
   3278..3370    -  CDS            lacI (fragment): lac repressor; lacI; The lac repressor binds to the lac operator to inhibit transcription in E. coli. This inhibition can be relieved by adding lactose or isopropyl-β-D-thiogalactopyranoside (IPTG).
   3553..4141    -  rep_origin     ori: high-copy-number ColE1/pMB1/pBR322/pUC origin of replication
   4312..5172    -  CDS            AmpR: β-lactamase; bla; confers resistance to ampicillin, carbenicillin, and related antibiotics
   5173..5277    -  promoter       AmpR promoter: bla
>Addgene plasmid #185253 | pST_DHN_AmDHN132 (pBS0781) | addgene full sequence | sequence record 363771 | Addgene NGS Result
CGGATCGGGAGATCTCCCGATCCCCTATGGTGCACTCTCAGTACAATCTGCTCTGATGCCGCATAGTTAA
GCCAGTATCTGCTCCCTGCTTGTGTGTTGGAGGTCGCTGAGTAGTGCGCGAGCAAAATTTAAGCTACAAC
AAGGCAAGGCTTGACCGACAATTGCATGAAGAATCTGCTTAGGGTTAGGCGTTTTGCGCTGCTTCGCGAT
GTACGGGCCAGATATACGCGTTGACATTGATTATTGACTAGTTATTAATAGTAATCAATTACGGGGTCAT
TAGTTCATAGCCCATATATGGAGTTCCGCGTTACATAACTTACGGTAAATGGCCCGCCTGGCTGACCGCC
CAACGACCCCCGCCCATTGACGTCAATAATGACGTATGTTCCCATAGTAACGCCAATAGGGACTTTCCAT
TGACGTCAATGGGTGGAGTATTTACGGTAAACTGCCCACTTGGCAGTACATCAAGTGTATCATATGCCAA
GTACGCCCCCTATTGACGTCAATGACGGTAAATGGCCCGCCTGGCATTATGCCCAGTACATGACCTTATG
GGACTTTCCTACTTGGCAGTACATCTACGTATTAGTCATCGCTATTACCATGGTGATGCGGTTTTGGCAG
TACATCAATGGGCGTGGATAGCGGTTTGACTCACGGGGATTTCCAAGTCTCCACCCCATTGACGTCAATG
GGAGTTTGTTTTGGCACCAAAATCAACGGGACTTTCCAAAATGTCGTAACAACTCCGCCCCATTGACGCA
AATGGGCGGTAGGCGTGTACGGTGGGAGGTCTATATAAGCAGAGCTCTCTGGCTAACTAGAGAACCCACT
GCTTACTGGCTTATCGAAATTAATACGACTCANCTATAGGGAGACCCAAGCTGGCTAGCCACCATGGCAG
GAATAATAAATAAAATTGGTGAAACTTTGCATGTCGGCGGTAACAAGAAAGAAGATGAACATAAAGTTGA
AAGTCATGGGGATTATAAAGGGGAACGACACGATGAGAAAACTGGGGTTTTGCATGGGTTGGGCGGTCAT
AAAGGGGAAAGTCATGGCGATTATAAAGGGGAAAATACAGGGGTTCTTCATGGGTTTGGTGAACATAAAC
CCGACCATTATGGTCATGGCGAAGAACATAAAGAAGGCTTTGTTGATAAAATTAAAGATAAAATACACGG
GGATCCTGATCATGTTAAAGGAGAAGGGGTCGTCAAGAAGAAGAAGGATAAGAAGAAACATGAACATGGA
CATGAACATGGGCATGATTCTTCCTCTTCCGATAGCGATTGAACCCGCTGATCAGCCTCGACTGTGCCTT
CTAGTTGCCAGCCATCTGTTGTTTGCCCCTCCCCCGTGCCTTCCTTGACCCTGGAAGGTGCCACTCCCAC
TGTCCTTTCCTAATAAAATGAGGAAATTGCATCGCATTGTCTGAGTAGGTGTCATTCTATTCTGGGGGGT
GGGGTGGGGCAGGACAGCAAGGGGGAGGATTGGGAAGACAATAGCAGGCATGCTGGGGATGCGGTGGGCT
CTATGGCTTCTGAGGCGGAAAGAACCAGCTGGGGCTCTAGGGGGTATCCCC
[124 nt withheld, positions 1592-1715]
C
[91 nt withheld, positions 1717-1807]
A
[49 nt withheld, positions 1809-1857]
CCTTTGACGTTGGAGTCCACGTTCTTT
[37 nt withheld, positions 1885-1921]
ACCCTATCTCGGTCTATTCTTTTGATTTATAAGGGATTTTGCCGATTTCGGCCTATTGGTTAAAAAATGA
GCTGATTTAACAAAAATTTAACGCGAATTAATTCTGTGGAATGTGTGTCAGTTAGGGTGTGGAAAGTCCC
CAGGCTCCCCAGCAGGCAGAAGTATGCAAAGCATGCATCTCAATTAGTCAGCAACCAGGTGTGGAAAGTC
CCCAGGCTCCCCAGCAGGCAGAAGTATGCAAAGCATGCATCTCAATTAGTCAGCAACCATAGTCCCGCCC
CTAACTCCGCCCATCCCGCCCCTAACTCCGCCCAGTTCCGCCCATTCTCCGCCCCATGGCTGACTAATTT
TTTTTATTTATGCAGAGGCCGAGGCCGCCTCTGCCTCTGAGCTATTCCAGAAGTAGTGAGGAGGCTTTTT
TGGAGGCCTAGGCTTTTGCAAAAAGCTCCCGGGAGCTTGTATATCCATTTTCGGATCTGATCAGCACGTG
TTGACAATTAATCATCGGCATAGTATATCGGCATAGTATAATACGACAAGGTGAGGAACTAAACCATGGC
CAAGTTGACCAGTGCCGTTCCGGTGCTCACCGCGCGCGACGTCGCCGGAGCGGTCGAGTTCTGGACCGAC
CGGCTCGGGTTCTCCCGGGACTTCGTGGAGGACGACTTCGCCGGTGTGGTCCGGGACGACGTGACCCTGT
TCATCAGCGCGGTCCAGGACCAGGTGGTGCCGGACAACACCCTGGCCTGGGTGTGGGTGCGCGGCCTGGA
CGAGCTGTACGCCGAGTGGTCGGAGGTCGTGTCCACGAACTTCCGGGACGCCTCCGGGCCGGCCATGACC
GAGATCGGCGAGCAGCCGTGGGGGCGGGAGTTCGCCCTGCGCGACCCGGCCGGCAACTGCGTGCACTTCG
TGGCCGAGGAGCAGGACTGACACGTGCTACGAGATTTCGATTCCACCGCCGCCTTCTATGAAAGGTTGGG
CTTCGGAATCGTTTTCCGGGACGCCGGCTGGATGATCCTCCAGCGCGGGGATCTCATGCTGGAGTTCTTC
GCCCACCCCAACTTGTTTATTGCAGCTTATAATGGTTACAAATAAAGCAATAGCATCACAAATTTCACAA
ATAAAGCATTTTTTTCACTGCATTCTAGTTGTGGTTTGTCCAAACTCATCAATGTATCTTATCATGTCTG
TATACCGTCGACCTCTAGCTAGAGCTTGGCGTAATCATGGTCATAGCTGTTTCCTGTGTGAAATTGTTAT
CCGCTCACAATTCCACACAACATACGAGCCGGAAGCATAAAGTGTAAAGCCTGGGGTGCCTAATGAGTGA
GCTAACTTACATTAATTGCGTTGCGCTCACTGCCCGCTTTCCAGTCGGGAAACCTGTCGTGCCAGCTGCA
TTAATGAATCGGCCAACGCGCGGGGAGAGGCGGTTTGCGTATTGGGCGCTCTTCCGCTTCCTCGCTCACT
GACTCGCTGCGCTCGGTCGTTCGGCTGCGGCGAGCGGTATCAGCTCACTCAAAGGCGGTAATACGGTTAT
CCACAGAATCAGGGGATAACGCAGGAAAGAACATGTGAGCAAAAGGCCAGCAAAAGGCCAGGAACCGTAA
AAAGGCCGCGTTGCTGGCGTTTTTCCATAGGCTCCGCCCCCCTGACGAGCATCACAAAAATCGACGCTCA
AGTCAGAGGTGGCGAAACCCGACAGGACTATAAAGATACCAGGCGTTTCCCCCTGGAAGCTCCCTCGTGC
GCTCTCCTGTTCCGACCCTGCCGCTTACCGGATACCTGTCCGCCTTTCTCCCTTCGGGAAGCGTGGCGCT
TTCTCATAGCTCACGCTGTAGGTATCTCAGTTCGGTGTAGGTCGTTCGCTCCAAGCTGGGCTGTGTGCAC
GAACCCCCCGTTCAGCCCGACCGCTGCGCCTTATCCGGTAACTATCGTCTTGAGTCCAACCCGGTAAGAC
ACGACTTATCGCCACTGGCAGCAGCCACTGGTAACAGGATTAGCAGAGCGAGGTATGTAGGCGGTGCTAC
AGAGTTCTTGAAGTGGTGGCCTAACTACGGCTACACTAGAAGAACAGTATTTGGTATCTGCGCTCTGCTG
AAGCCAGTTACCTTCGGAAAAAGAGTTGGTAGCTCTTGATCCGGCAAACAAACCACCGCTGGTAGCGGTG
GTTTTTTTGTTTGCAAGCAGCAGATTACGCGCAGAAAAAAAGGATCTCAAGAAGATCCTTTGATCTTTTC
TACGGGGTCTGACGCTCAGTGGAACGAAAACTCACGTTAAGGGATTTTGGTCATGAGATTATCAAAAAGG
ATCTTCACCTAGATCCTTTTAAATTAAAAATGAAGTTTTAAATCAATCTAAAGTATATATGAGTAAACTT
GGTCTGACAGTTACCAATGCTTAATCAGTGAGGCACCTATCTCAGCGATCTGTCTATTTCGTTCATCCAT
AGTTGCCTGACTCCCCGTCGTGTAGATAACTACGATACGGGAGGGCTTACCATCTGGCCCCAGTGCTGCA
ATGATACCGCGAGACCCACGCTCACCGGCTCCAGATTTATCAGCAATAAACCAGCCAGCCGGAAGGGCCG
AGCGCAGAAGTGGTCCTGCAACTTTATCCGCCTCCATCCAGTCTATTAATTGTTGCCGGGAAGCTAGAGT
AAGTAGTTCGCCAGTTAATAGTTTGCGCAACGTTGTTGCCATTGCTACAGGCATCGTGGTGTCACGCTCG
TCGTTTGGTATGGCTTCATTCAGCTCCGGTTCCCAACGATCAAGGCGAGTTACATGATCCCCCATGTTGT
GCAAAAAAGCGGTTAGCTCCTTCGGTCCTCCGATCGTTGTCAGAAGTAAGTTGGCCGCAGTGTTATCACT
CATGGTTATGGCAGCACTGCATAATTCTCTTACTGTCATGCCATCCGTAAGATGCTTTTCTGTGACTGGT
GAGTACTCAACCAAGTCATTCTGAGAATAGTGTATGCGGCGACCGAGTTGCTCTTGCCCGGCGTCAATAC
GGGATAATACCGCGCCACATAGCAGAACTTTAAAAGTGCTCATCATTGGAAAACGTTCTTCGGGGCGAAA
ACTCTCAAGGATCTTACCGCTGTTGAGATCCAGTTCGATGTAACCCACTCGTGCACCCAACTGATCTTCA
GCATCTTTTACTTTCACCAGCGTTTCTGGGTGAGCAAAAACAGGAAGGCAAAATGCCGCAAAAAAGGGAA
TAAGGGCGACACGGAAATGTTGAATACTCATACTCTTCCTTTTTCAATATTATTGAAGCATTTATCAGGG
TTATTGTCTCATGAGCGGATACATATTTGAATGTATTTAGAAAAATAAACAAATAGGGGTTCCGCGCACA
TTTCCCCGAAAAGTGCCACCTGACGTCGA
